>Addgene plasmid #54770 | mTagRFP-T-Peroxisomes-2 | depositor partial sequence | sequence record 85167 | insert sequence
TTTAGTGAACCGTCAGATCCGCTAGCGCTACCGGACTCAGATCTCGAGCTCAAGCTTCGAATTCTGCAGT
CGACGGTACCGCGGGCCCGGGATCCACCGGTCGCCACCATGGTGTCTAAGGGCGAAGAGCTGATTAAGGA
GAACATGCACATGAAGCTGTACATGGAGGGCACCGTGAACAACCACCACTTCAAGTGCACATCCGAGGGC
GAAGGCAAGCCCTACGAGGGCACCCAGACCATGAGAATCAAGGTGGTCGAGGGCGGCCCTCTCCCCTTCG
CCTTCGACATCCTGGCTACCAGCTTCATGTACGGCAGCAGAACCTTCATCAACCACACCCAGGGCATCCC
CGATTTCTTTAAGCAGTCCTTCCCTGAGGGCTTCACATGGGAGAGAGTCACCACATACGAAGACGGGGGC
GTGCTGACCGCTACCCAGGACACCAGCCTCCAGGACGGCTGCCTCATCTACAACGTCAAGATCAGAGGGG
TGAACTTCCCATCCAACGGCCCTGTGATGCAGAAGAAAACACTCGGCTGGGAGGCCAACACCGAGATGCT
GTACCCCGCTGACGGCGGCCTGGAAGGCAGAACCGACATGGCCCTGAAGCTCGTGGGCGGGGGCCACCTG
ATCTGCAACTTCAAGACCACATACAGATCCAAGAAACCCGCTAAGAACCTCAAGATGCCCGGCGTCTACT
ATGTGGACCACAGACTGGAAAGAATCAAGGAGGCCGACAAAGAGACCTACGTCGAGCAGCACGAGGTGGC
TGTGGCCAGATACTGCGACCTCCCTAGCAAACTGGGGCACAAACTTAATGGCATGGACGAGCTGTACAAG
TCCGGATCCAAGCTGTAGCGGCCGCGACTCTAGATCATAATCAGCCATACCACATTTGTAGAGGTTTTAC
TTGCTTTAAAAACCTCCCACACCTCCCCCTGAACCTGAAACATAAATGAATGCAATTGTTGTTGTTAACT
TGTTTATTGCAGCT
