>Addgene plasmid #54770 | mTagRFP-T-Peroxisomes-2 | addgene partial sequence | sequence record 93175 | CMV-F 5'-CGCAAATGGGCGGTAGGCGTG-3'
AGTGAACCGTCAGATCCGCTAGCGCTACCGGACTCAGATCTCGAGCTCAAGCTTCGAATTCTGCAGTCGA
CGGTACCGCGGGCCCGGGATCCACCGGTCGCCACCATGGTGTCTAAGGGCGAAGAGCTGATTAAGGAGAA
CATGCACATGAAGCTGTACATGGAGGGCACCGTGAACAACCACCACTTCAAGTGCACATCCGAGGGCGAA
GGCAAGCCCTACGAGGGCACCCAGACCATGAGAATCAAGGTGGTCGAGGGCGGCCCTCTCCCCTTCGCCT
TCGACATCCTGGCTACCAGCTTCATGTACGGCAGCAGAACCTTCATCAACCACACCCAGGGCATCCCCGA
TTTCTTTAAGCAGTCCTTCCCTGAGGGCTTCACATGGGAGAGAGTCACCACATACGAAGACGGGGGCGTG
CTGACCGCTACCCAGGACACCAGCCTCCAGGACGGCTGCCTCATCTACAACGTCAAGATCAGAGGGGTGA
ACTTCCCATCCAACGGCCCTGTGATGCAGAAGAAAACACTCGGCTGGGAGGCCAACACCGAGATGCTGTA
CCCCGCTGACGGCGGCCTGGAAGGCAGAACCGACATGGCCCTGAAGCTCGTGGGCGGGGGCCACCTGATC
TGCAACTTCAAGACCACATACAGATCCAAGAAACCCGCTAAGAACCTCAAGATGCCCGGCGTCTACTATG
TGG
