[The description below was written by a language model from this plasmid's Addgene catalogue record.]
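Description:
mTagRFP-T-Peroxisomes-2 is a mammalian expression plasmid built on an mTagRFP backbone of about 4.75 kb, designed to label peroxisomes with a red-orange fluorescent protein. It is maintained in E. coli as a high-copy plasmid under kanamycin selection, and it carries a neomycin resistance marker so that transfected mammalian cells can be selected with G418. The record lists it as an empty backbone with no separate gene insert. No feature table is provided, so the promoter driving expression, the polyadenylation signal and the origin of replication are not stated.

The functional payload is the fluorescent protein itself joined to a peroxisomal targeting signal 1 (PTS1). PTS1 is a short C-terminal motif recognised by the cytosolic import receptor of the peroxisomal matrix pathway, so a fluorescent protein ending in this signal is translated in the cytosol and then carried into the peroxisome lumen, where it appears as punctate fluorescence. The plasmid name indicates the TagRFP-T variant, a monomeric protein associated with work on improving the photostability of bright orange and red fluorescent proteins, although the backbone and tag fields simply say mTagRFP. The recorded spectral values are excitation at 555 nm and emission at 584 nm.

The construct is typically used as an organelle marker in live or fixed mammalian cells, for example to visualise peroxisome number, distribution and dynamics. It can also serve as a red-channel reference for colocalisation alongside probes of other colours.
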