Addgene plasmid #54770: mTagRFP-T-Peroxisomes-2
Purpose: (Empty Backbone) Localization: Peroxisomes, Excitation: 555, Emission: 584
Depositing lab: Michael Davidson. Publication: Improving the photostability of bright monomeric orange and red fluorescent proteins. Shaner NC, Lin MZ, McKeown MR, Steinbach PA, Hazelwood KL, Davidson MW, Tsien RY. Nat Methods. 2008 Jun;5(6):545-51. doi: 10.1038/nmeth.1209. Epub 2008 May 4. PubMed 18454154.
Backbone
  Vector backbone: mTagRFP
  Backbone size (bp): 4750
  Vector type: Mammalian Expression
  Selectable markers: Neomycin (select with G418)
  Tag / fusion protein: mTagRFP (C terminal on backbone); Peroximal Targeting Signal 1 (PTS1) (C terminal on backbone)
Growth in bacteria
  Bacterial resistance: Kanamycin, 50 μg/mL
  Growth temperature: 37°C
  Growth strain: DH5alpha
  Copy number: High Copy
Gene/Insert
  Gene/Insert name: None
  Tag / fusion protein: mTagRFP (C terminal on backbone); Peroximal Targeting Signal 1 (PTS1) (C terminal on backbone)
Terms and licenses: Academic/Nonprofit Terms; Industry Terms
Depositor comments: . Excitation = 555; Emission = 584
How to cite: mTagRFP-T-Peroxisomes-2 was a gift from Michael Davidson (Addgene plasmid # 54770)
